Addgene plasmid #27896: pUT1202-HQ858814
Depositing lab: John Gray & Erich Grotewold. Depositing organization: University of Toledo. Publication: GRASSIUS: a platform for comparative regulatory genomics across the grasses. Yilmaz A, Nishiyama MY Jr, Fuentes BG, Souza GM, Janies D, Gray J, Grotewold E. Plant Physiol. 2009 Jan;149(1):171-80. doi: 10.1104/pp.108.128579. Epub 2008 Nov 5. PubMed 18987217.
Backbone
  Vector backbone: pENTR/D
  Backbone manufacturer: Invitrogen
  Backbone size w/o insert (bp): 2580
  Vector type: Entry vector
Growth in bacteria
  Bacterial resistance: Kanamycin, 50 μg/mL
  Growth temperature: 37°C
  Growth strain: DH5alpha
  Growth instructions: E. coli Top10 (Invitrogen)
  Copy number: Low Copy
Gene/Insert
  Gene/Insert name: DDT transcription factor encoded by Os01g0672300 LOC_Os01g48180
  Species: Oryza sativa (rice)
  Insert size (bp): 1251
  GenBank ID: HQ858814
  Cloning method: Restriction Enzyme
  Sequencing primers: 5′ M13 For; 3′ M13 Rev
Terms and licenses: Academic/Nonprofit Terms; Industry Terms: Not Available to Industry
Depositor comments: This CDS was amplified using PCR from a full length cDNA template from the OSIIEa, OSIIEb, and OSJNEa thru OSJNEf full length cDNA libraries generated by the Guoliang Wang lab at Ohio State University. The PCR product omitted the stop codon. The PCR product was cloned into a Gateway pENTR/D entry vector. Further information on this gene may be obtained at www.grassius.org using the Genbank number. (The second half of the plasmid name is the Genbank Number for the sequence of the insert)
How to cite: pUT1202-HQ858814 was a gift from John Gray & Erich Grotewold (Addgene plasmid # 27896 ; http://n2t.net/addgene:27896 ; RRID:Addgene_27896)
