[The description below was written by a language model from this plasmid's Addgene catalogue record and pLannotate feature annotations shown in this document.]
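Description:
pUT1202-HQ858814 is a Gateway entry clone built on the Invitrogen pENTR/D backbone, carrying the coding sequence of a rice (Oryza sativa) DDT-family transcription factor encoded by locus Os01g0672300 / LOC_Os01g48180. It is propagated in E. coli under kanamycin selection, conferred by an aminoglycoside phosphotransferase (KanR) gene, and replicates from a ColE1/pUC-type origin. The catalogue entry lists the plasmid as low copy, whereas the annotation describes this origin class as high copy, so the two sources differ on that point. The annotated sequence totals 3,831 nt, consistent with the stated 2,580 bp backbone plus a 1,251 bp insert.

The insert lies between attL1 and attL2, the recombination sites that allow an LR Clonase reaction to transfer the open reading frame directionally into any attR-containing destination vector. According to the depositor, the CDS was PCR-amplified from a full-length rice cDNA library template and the stop codon was deliberately omitted, which makes the clone suitable for producing C-terminal fusions to tags or reporters supplied by a destination vector. The entry vector itself has no promoter positioned to express the insert in the sense direction: the only annotated promoter is a T7 promoter just outside attL2 and pointing back toward the insert. The rrnB T1 and T2 terminators upstream of attL1 insulate the cassette from read-through transcription originating in the backbone. Small lacI and lacZα fragments are backbone remnants with no evident function. The clone belongs to a collection of grass transcription factor ORFs associated with a comparative regulatory genomics resource, intended as a source for shuttling these genes into expression vectors.
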