Features (pLannotate 1.2.2; 9 found; start..end, strand, type, name):
      1..100     +  protein_bind   attL1: mutant version of attL; recombination site for the Gateway® LR reaction LR Clonase™
   1388..1487    -  protein_bind   attL2: mutant version of attL; recombination site for the Gateway® LR reaction LR Clonase™
   1505..1523    -  promoter       T7 promoter: promoter for bacteriophage T7 RNA polymerase
   1657..2466    +  CDS            KanR: aminoglycoside phosphotransferase; aph(3')-Ia; confers resistance to kanamycin in bacteria or G418 (Geneticin®) in eukaryotes
   2613..3201    +  rep_origin     ori: high-copy-number ColE1/pMB1/pBR322/pUC origin of replication
   3384..3476    +  CDS            lacI (fragment): lac repressor; lacI; The lac repressor binds to the lac operator to inhibit transcription in E. coli. This inhibition can be relieved by adding lactose or isopropyl-β-D-thiogalactopyranoside (IPTG).
   3531..3558    -  terminator     rrnB T2 terminator: transcription terminator T2 from the E. coli rrnB gene
   3690..3733    +  terminator     rrnB T1 terminator: Escherichia coli rrnB; transcription terminator T1 from the E. coli rrnB gene
   3780..3816    -  CDS            lacZα (fragment): LacZα fragment of β-galactosidase; lacZ fragment
>Addgene plasmid #27896 | pUT1202-HQ858814 | depositor full sequence | sequence record 13170 | Author sequence
CAAATAATGATTTTATTTTGACTGATAGTGACCTGTTCGTTGCAACAAATTGATGAGCAATGCTTTTTTA
TAATGCCAACTTTGTACAAAAAAGCAGGCTCCGCGGCCGCCCCCTTCACCATGCAAACTGCAGATCATTC
TGTTCCTATAGGAGTGAGATTGCTCAAATTGCAGTTATCAACCATTGAGGCTTCTATTCCACCAGAAGCA
ATTCAACCATTTTGGACTGATGGTTATCGAAAATCTTGGGGTGTGAAGTTGCACTCTACAACTTCGTTGG
AGGAAATATTTCAGATGTTGACACTGCTGGAAGCCGCAATAAAACGGGACCACCTATCTTCAGAATTTGA
AACAACATCTGAGTTGCTTAACTTGAACACACAAGATAATCCATCCCAGAATCATGTTGGATTGTCTGGA
TCTGCTGCTGTACTTCCATGGGTTCCTGACACTACTGCTGCGATTGCACTACGAATGTTAGACCTAGACT
CAGCAGTATCATACATGCAAAATCAAAAGATGGAGAGAAATGGTGGAGATTTCATGAAGCCTCCATCAAG
GTTTGTGGCTGTTAAGAATGCACAAGAATTAGATCCACTGGAAACAACCGGTTTAGACCTTTTTGATGGA
AGGTGGGCTACTGGTAGTGGCCGTAGGGGTCGTGGACGAGGAAGTAGAGGGGGTAGCAGGGGAGGCAGAG
GCCGAAGTCGAGGTGGAAGGGTCCCAAGAGGTATTAGCATCTCATCTAGGATTGGATTTAAGGATGAAAA
TGAAGCCTCAAGGAAGAACACTCGTCGAGGGCGTACTCGTGGCCGTGGTCGTGGGCGAGGACGTCGAACT
GTTAGGTCACGGCAACCATCTGAGGGCAAAGGCAGATCAATTCCCAAGGAAAATTTGTTGGGGAGCTTTA
GCATGCTTAGCAATGCAAAGGCTGCCACTGTTGAGGAGTCTCCAAGGAGCTCAGGTGCTGATGAATGGGG
CTTGGAGAACAGAAGGCCATATATTGATGGTGATGAGAACAGTTCTGGATCTCAGTTAGATCAATCAGAA
GATAATGAGGAAAATGGCCAACCCATGGATGAGGAATATGATGAGCAGGTTCCAGATTATTCTAGAGGCT
ATTCTGGTGGCTCCAGGCCCCATGGCATGATAGATGATGATGTGAGCGAAGAAGAGGATGAAGATGTGGA
GGGCGATGATGATGGGGAGGAAGATGATGCGGACCGTGCAGTTGATGATGTTGATGCTGAGATGGACGAG
GATGATGATATAGGTGATGATGGTGAGGATGGTGGTGACGGTGGTGACGGTGTGGAGGCGAATGCTGATG
AAGATGAAGGCGGTTCCTCGTATTCATCGGAGTACAGCGACAAGGGTGGGCGCGCCGACCCAGCTTTCTT
GTACAAAGTTGGCATTATAAGAAAGCATTGCTTATCAATTTGTTGCAACGAACAGGTCACTATCAGTCAA
AATAAAATCATTATTTGCCATCCAGCTGATATCCCCTATAGTGAGTCGTATTACATGGTCATAGCTGTTT
CCTGGCAGCTCTGGCCCGTGTCTCAAAATCTCTGATGTTACATTGCACAAGATAAAAATATATCATCATG
AACAATAAAACTGTCTGCTTACATAAACAGTAATACAAGGGGTGTTATGAGCCATATTCAACGGGAAACG
TCGAGGCCGCGATTAAATTCCAACATGGATGCTGATTTATATGGGTATAAATGGGCTCGCGATAATGTCG
GGCAATCAGGTGCGACAATCTATCGCTTGTATGGGAAGCCCGATGCGCCAGAGTTGTTTCTGAAACATGG
CAAAGGTAGCGTTGCCAATGATGTTACAGATGAGATGGTCAGACTAAACTGGCTGACGGAATTTATGCCT
CTTCCGACCATCAAGCATTTTATCCGTACTCCTGATGATGCATGGTTACTCACCACTGCGATCCCCGGAA
AAACAGCATTCCAGGTATTAGAAGAATATCCTGATTCAGGTGAAAATATTGTTGATGCGCTGGCAGTGTT
CCTGCGCCGGTTGCATTCGATTCCTGTTTGTAATTGTCCTTTTAACAGCGATCGCGTATTTCGTCTCGCT
CAGGCGCAATCACGAATGAATAACGGTTTGGTTGATGCGAGTGATTTTGATGACGAGCGTAATGGCTGGC
CTGTTGAACAAGTCTGGAAAGAAATGCATAAACTTTTGCCATTCTCACCGGATTCAGTCGTCACTCATGG
TGATTTCTCACTTGATAACCTTATTTTTGACGAGGGGAAATTAATAGGTTGTATTGATGTTGGACGAGTC
GGAATCGCAGACCGATACCAGGATCTTGCCATCCTATGGAACTGCCTCGGTGAGTTTTCTCCTTCATTAC
AGAAACGGCTTTTTCAAAAATATGGTATTGATAATCCTGATATGAATAAATTGCAGTTTCATTTGATGCT
CGATGAGTTTTTCTAATCAGAATTGGTTAATTGGTTGTAACACTGGCAGAGCATTACGCTGACTTGACGG
GACGGCGCAAGCTCATGACCAAAATCCCTTAACGTGAGTTACGCGTCGTTCCACTGAGCGTCAGACCCCG
TAGAAAAGATCAAAGGATCTTCTTGAGATCCTTTTTTTCTGCGCGTAATCTGCTGCTTGCAAACAAAAAA
ACCACCGCTACCAGCGGTGGTTTGTTTGCCGGATCAAGAGCTACCAACTCTTTTTCCGAAGGTAACTGGC
TTCAGCAGAGCGCAGATACCAAATACTGTCCTTCTAGTGTAGCCGTAGTTAGGCCACCACTTCAAGAACT
CTGTAGCACCGCCTACATACCTCGCTCTGCTAATCCTGTTACCAGTGGCTGCTGCCAGTGGCGATAAGTC
GTGTCTTACCGGGTTGGACTCAAGACGATAGTTACCGGATAAGGCGCAGCGGTCGGGCTGAACGGGGGGT
TCGTGCACACAGCCCAGCTTGGAGCGAACGACCTACACCGAACTGAGATACCTACAGCGTGAGCATTGAG
AAAGCGCCACGCTTCCCGAAGGGAGAAAGGCGGACAGGTATCCGGTAAGCGGCAGGGTCGGAACAGGAGA
GCGCACGAGGGAGCTTCCAGGGGGAAACGCCTGGTATCTTTATAGTCCTGTCGGGTTTCGCCACCTCTGA
CTTGAGCGTCGATTTTTGTGATGCTCGTCAGGGGGGCGGAGCCTATGGAAAAACGCCAGCAACGCGGCCT
TTTTACGGTTCCTGGCCTTTTGCTGGCCTTTTGCTCACATGTTCTTTCCTGCGTTATCCCCTGATTCTGT
GGATAACCGTATTACCGCCTTTGAGTGAGCTGATACCGCTCGCCGCAGCCGAACGACCGAGCGCAGCGAG
TCAGTGAGCGAGGAAGCGGAAGAGCGCCCAATACGCAAACCGCCTCTCCCCGCGCGTTGGCCGATTCATT
AATGCAGCTGGCACGACAGGTTTCCCGACTGGAAAGCGGGCAGTGAGCGCAACGCAATTAATACGCGTAC
CGCTAGCCAGGAAGAGTTTGTAGAAACGCAAAAAGGCCATCCGTCAGGATGGCCTTCTGCTTAGTTTGAT
GCCTGGCAGTTTATGGCGGGCGTCCTGCCCGCCACCCTCCGGGCCGTTGCTTCACAACGTTCAAATCCGC
TCCCGGCGGATTTGTCCTACTCAGGAGAGCGTTCACCGACAAACAACAGATAAAACGAAAGGCCCAGTCT
TCCGACTGAGCCTTTCGTTTTATTTGATGCCTGGCAGTTCCCTACTCTCGCGTTAACGCTAGCATGGATG
TTTTCCCAGTCACGACGTTGTAAAACGACGGCCAGTCTTAAGCTCGGGCCC
