>Addgene plasmid #27896 | pUT1202-HQ858814 | addgene partial sequence | sequence record 34186 | 27896 with M13pUC-fwd
ATGATTTTATTTTGACTGATAGTGACCTGTTCGTTGCAACAAATTGATGAGCAATGCTTTTTTATAATGC
CAACTTTGTACAAAAAAGCAGGCTCCGCGGCCGCCCCCTTCACCATGCAAACTGCAGATCATTCTGTTCC
TATAGGAGTGAGATTGCTCAAATTGCAGTTATCAACCATTGAGGCTTCTATTCCACCAGAAGCAATTCAA
CCATTTTGGACTGATGGTTATCGAAAATCTTGGGGTGTGAAGTTGCACTCTACAACTTCGTTGGAGGAAA
TATTTCAGATGTTGACACTGCTGGAAGCCGCAATAAAACGGGACCACCTATCTTCAGAATTTGAAACAAC
ATCTGAGTTGCTTAACTTGAACACACAAGATAATCCATCCCAGAATCATGTTGGATTGTCTGGATCTGCT
GCTGTACTTCCATGGGTTCCTGACACTACTGCTGCGATTGCACTACGAATGTTAGACCTAGACTCAGCAG
TATCATACATGCAAAATCAAAAGATGGAGAGAAATGGTGGAGATTTCATGAAGCCTCCATCAAGGTTTGT
GGCTGTTAAGAATGCACAAGAATTAGATCCACTGGAAACAACCGGTTTAGACCTTTTTGATGGAAGGTGG
GCTACTGGTAGTGGCCGTAGGGGTCGTGGACGAGGAAGTAGAGGGGGTAGCAGGGGAGGCAGAGGCCGAA
GTCGAGGTGGAAGGGTCCCAAGAGGTATTAGCATCTCATCTAGGATTGGATTTAAGGATGAAAATGAAGC
CTCAAGGAAGAACACTCGTCGAGGGCGTACTCGTGGCCGTGGTCGTGGGCGAGGACGTCGAACTGTTAGG
TCACGG
